>Addgene plasmid #160423 | pAAV-CaMKII-iGECI | addgene full sequence | sequence record 315666 | Addgene NGS Result
GGCCTTTTGCTCACATGTCCTGCAGGCAGCTGCGCGCTCGCTCGCTCACTGAGGCCGCCCGGGCGTCGGG
CGACCTTTGGTCGCCCGGCCTCAGTGAGCGAGCGAGCGCGCAGAGAGGGAGTGGCCAACTCCATCACTAG
GGGTTCCTGCGGCCGCAGATGCTGCACACTTGTGGACTAAGTTTGTTCGCATCCCCTTCTCCAACCCCCT
CAGTACATCACCCTGGGGGAACAGGGTCCACTTGCTCCTGGGCCCACACAGTCCTGCAGTATTGTGTATA
TAAGGCCAGGGCAAAGAGGAGCAGGTTTTAAAGTGAAAGGCAGGCAGGTGTTGGGGAGGCAGTTACCGGG
GCAACGGGAACAGGGCGTTTCGGAGGTGGTTGCCATGGGGACCTGGATGCTGACGAAGGCTCGCGAGGCT
GTGAGCAGCCACAGTGCCCTGCTCAGAAGCCCCAAGCTCGTCAGTCAAGCCGGTTCTCCGTTTGCACTCA
GGAGCACGGGCAGGCGAGTGGCCCCTAGTTCTGGGGGCAGCGTGAAAAGACGGTATCGATAAGCTTGATT
CGAGCTAGCACCATGGCCTCTCATTCGAATTGCGAACATGAAGAGATCCACCTCGCCGGCTCGATCCAGC
CGCATGGCGCGCTTCTGGTCGTCAGCGAACATGATCATCGCGTCATCCAGGCCAGCGCCAACGCCGCGGA
ATTTCTGAATCTCGGAAGCGTACTCGGCGTTCCGCTCGCCGAGATCGACGGCGATCTGTTGATCAAGATC
CTGCCGCATCTCGATCCCACCGCCGAAGGCATGCCGGTCGCGGTGCGCTGCCGGATCGGCAATCCCTCTA
CGGAGTACTGCGGTCTGATGCATCGGCCTCCGGAAGGCGGGCTGATCATCGAACTCGAACGTGCCGGCCC
GTCGATCGATCTGTCAGGCACGCTGGCGCCGGCGCTGGAGCGGATCCGCACGGCGGGTTCACTGCGCGCG
CTGTGCGATGACACCGTGCTGCTGTTTCAGCAGTGCACCGGCTACGACCGGGTGATGGTGTATCGTTTCG
ATGAGCAAGGCCACGGCCTGGTATTCTCCGAGTGCCATGTGCCTGGGCTCGAATCCTATTTCGGCAACCG
CTATCCGTCGTCGACTGTCCCGCAGATGGCGCGGCAGCTGTACGTGCGGCAGCGCGTCCGCGTGCTGGTC
GACGTCACCTATCAGCCGGTGCCGCTGGAGCCGCGGCTGTCGCCGCTGACCGGGCGCGATCTCGACATGT
CGGGCTGCTTCCTGCGCTCGATGTCGCCGTGCCATCTGCAGTTCCTGAAGGACATGGGCGTGCGCGCCAC
CCTGGCGGTGTCGCTGGTGGTCGGCGGCAAGCTGTGGGGCCTGGTTGTCTGTCACCATTATCTGCCGCGC
TTCATCCGTTTCGAGCTGCGGGCGATCTGCAAACGGCTCGCCGAAAGGATCGCGACGCGGATCACCGCGC
TTTACACCCATGACCAACTGACAGAAGAGCAGATTGCAGAGTTCAAAGAAGCCTTCTCATTATTCGACAA
GGATGGGGACGGCACCATCACCACAAAGGAACTTGGCACCGTTATGAGGTCGCTTGGACAAAACCCAACG
GAAGCAGAATTGCAGGATATGATCAATGAAGTCGATGCTGATGGCAATGGAACGATTTACTTTCCTGAAT
TTCTTACTATGATGGCTAGAAAAATGAAGGACACAGACAGCGAAGAGGAAATCCGAGAAGCATTCCGTGT
TTTTGACAAGGATGGGAACGGCTACATCAGCGCTGCTGAATTACGTCACGTCATGACAAACCTCGGGGAG
AAGTTAACAGATGAAGAAGTTGATGAAATGATAAGGGAAGCAGATATCGATGGTGATGGCCAAGTAAACT
ATGAAGAGTTTGTACAAATGATGACAGCAAAGGGGGGGGGTGGCGGAGGTGGCTCCAAGAGGCGCTGGAA
GAAAAACTTCATTGCCGTCAGCGCTGCCAACCGGTTCAAGAAGATATCCAGCTCCGGGGCACTGGTAGTA
ACCTGCGACGATGAGCCGATCCATATCCCCGGTGCCATCCAACCGCATGGACTGCTGCTCGCCCTCGCCG
CCGACATGACGATCGTTGCCGGCAGCGACAACCTTCCCGAACTCACCGGACTGGCGATCGGCGCCCTGAT
CGGCCGCTCTGCGGCCGATGTCTTCGACTCGGAGACGCACAACCGTCTGACGATCGCCTTGGCCGAGCCC
GGGGCGGCCGTCGGAGCACCGATCACTGTCGGCTTCACGATGCGAAAGGACGCAGGCTTCATCGGCTCCT
GGCATCGCCATGATCAGCTCATCTTCCTCGAGCTCGAGCCTCCCCAGCGGGACGTCGCCGAGCCGCAGGC
GTTCTTCCGCCGCACCAACAGCGCCATCCGCCGCCTGCAGGCCGCCGAAACCTTGGAAAGCGCCTGCGCC
GCCGCGGCGCAAGAGGTGCGGAAGATTACCGGCTTCGATCGGGTGATGATCTATCGCTTCGCCTCCGACT
TCAGCGGGTCCGTGATCGCAGAGGATCGGTGCGCCGAGGTCGAGTCAAAACTAGGCCTGCACTATCCTGC
CTCATTCATCCCGGCGCAGGCCCGTCGGCTCTATACCATCAACCCGGTACGGATCATTCCCGATATCAAT
TATCGGCCGGTGCCGGTCACCCCAGACCTCAATCCGGTCACCGGGCGGCCGATTGATCTTAGCTTCGCCA
TCCTGCGCAGCGTCTCGCCCAACCATCTGGAGTTCATGCGCAACATAGGCATGCACGGCACGATGTCGAT
CTCGATTTTGCGCGGCGAGCGACTGTGGGGATTGATCGTTTGCCATCACCGAACGCCGTACTACGTCGAT
CTCGATGGCCGCCAAGCCTGCAAGAGGCTCGCCGAGAGGCTGGCCACTCAGATCGGCGTGATGGAAGAGT
GAGAATTCCGCTCGAGATAATCAACCTCTGGATTACAAAATTTGTGAAAGATTGACTGGTATTCTTAACT
ATGTTGCTCCTTTTACGCTATGTGGATACGCTGCTTTAATGCCTTTGTATCATGCTATTGCTTCCCGTAT
GGCTTTCATTTTCTCCTCCTTGTATAAATCCTGGTTAGTTCTTGCCACGGCGGAACTCATCGCCGCCTGC
CTTGCCCGCTGCTGGACAGGGGCTCGGCTGTTGGGCACTGACAATTCCGTGGTGTTTATTTGTGAAATTT
GTGATGCTATTGCTTTATTTGTAACCATTATAAGCTGCAATAAACAAGTTAACAACAACAATTGCATTCA
TTTTATGTTTCAGGTTCAGGGGGAGATGTGGGAGGTTTTTTAAAGCGGCCGCAGGAACCCCTAGTGATGG
AGTTGGCCACTCCCTCTCTGCGCGCTCGCTCGCTCACTGAGGCCGGGCGACCAAAGGTCGCCCGACGCCC
GGGCTTTGCCCGGGCGGCCTCAGTGAGCGAGCGAGCGCGCAGCTGCCTGCAGGGGCGCCTGATGCGGTAT
TTTCTCCTTACGCATCTGTGCGGTATTTCACACCGCATA
[95 nt withheld, positions 3540-3634]
T
[46 nt withheld, positions 3636-3681]
C
[141 nt withheld, positions 3683-3823]
CCTTTGACGTTGGAGTCCACGTTCTTT
[37 nt withheld, positions 3851-3887]
ACTCTATCTCGGGCTATTCTTTTGATTTATAAGGGATTTTGCCGATTTCGGTCTATTGGTTAAAAAATGA
GCTGATTTAACAAAAATTTAACGCGAATTTTAACAAAATATTAACGTTTACAATTTTATGGTGCACTCTC
AGTACAATCTGCTCTGATGCCGCATAGTTAAGCCAGCCCCGACACCCGCCAACACCCGCTGACGCGCCCT
GACGGGCTTGTCTGCTCCCGGCATCCGCTTACAGACAAGCTGTGACCGTCTCCGGGAGCTGCATGTGTCA
GAGGTTTTCACCGTCATCACCGAAACGCGCGAGACGAAAGGGCCTCGTGATACGCCTATTTTTATAGGTT
AATGTCATGATAATAATGGTTTCTTAGACGTCAGGTGGCACTTTTCGGGGAAATGTGCGCGGAACCCCTA
TTTGTTTATTTTTCTAAATACATTCAAATATGTATCCGCTCATGAGACAATAACCCTGATAAATGCTTCA
ATAATATTGAAAAAGGAAGAGTATGAGTATTCAACATTTCCGTGTCGCCCTTATTCCCTTTTTTGCGGCA
TTTTGCCTTCCTGTTTTTGCTCACCCAGAAACGCTGGTGAAAGTAAAAGATGCTGAAGATCAGTTGGGTG
CACGAGTGGGTTACATCGAACTGGATCTCAACAGCGGTAAGATCCTTGAGAGTTTTCGCCCCGAAGAACG
TTTTCCAATGATGAGCACTTTTAAAGTTCTGCTATGTGGCGCGGTATTATCCCGTATTGACGCCGGGCAA
GAGCAACTCGGTCGCCGCATACACTATTCTCAGAATGACTTGGTTGAGTACTCACCAGTCACAGAAAAGC
ATCTTACGGATGGCATGACAGTAAGAGAATTATGCAGTGCTGCCATAACCATGAGTGATAACACTGCGGC
CAACTTACTTCTGACAACGATCGGAGGACCGAAGGAGCTAACCGCTTTTTTGCACAACATGGGGGATCAT
GTAACTCGCCTTGATCGTTGGGAACCGGAGCTGAATGAAGCCATACCAAACGACGAGCGTGACACCACGA
TGCCTGTAGCAATGGCAACAACGTTGCGCAAACTATTAACTGGCGAACTACTTACTCTAGCTTCCCGGCA
ACAATTAATAGACTGGATGGAGGCGGATAAAGTTGCAGGACCACTTCTGCGCTCGGCCCTTCCGGCTGGC
TGGTTTATTGCTGATAAATCTGGAGCCGGTGAGCGTGGGTCTCGCGGTATCATTGCAGCACTGGGGCCAG
ATGGTAAGCCCTCCCGTATCGTAGTTATCTACACGACGGGGAGTCAGGCAACTATGGATGAACGAAATAG
ACAGATCGCTGAGATAGGTGCCTCACTGATTAAGCATTGGTAACTGTCAGACCAAGTTTACTCATATATA
CTTTAGATTGATTTAAAACTTCATTTTTAATTTAAAAGGATCTAGGTGAAGATCCTTTTTGATAATCTCA
TGACCAAAATCCCTTAACGTGAGTTTTCGTTCCACTGAGCGTCAGACCCCGTAGAAAAGATCAAAGGATC
TTCTTGAGATCCTTTTTTTCTGCGCGTAATCTGCTGCTTGCAAACAAAAAAACCACCGCTACCAGCGGTG
GTTTGTTTGCCGGATCAAGAGCTACCAACTCTTTTTCCGAAGGTAACTGGCTTCAGCAGAGCGCAGATAC
CAAATACTGTTCTTCTAGTGTAGCCGTAGTTAGGCCACCACTTCAAGAACTCTGTAGCACCGCCTACATA
CCTCGCTCTGCTAATCCTGTTACCAGTGGCTGCTGCCAGTGGCGATAAGTCGTGTCTTACCGGGTTGGAC
TCAAGACGATAGTTACCGGATAAGGCGCAGCGGTCGGGCTGAACGGGGGGTTCGTGCACACAGCCCAGCT
TGGAGCGAACGACCTACACCGAACTGAGATACCTACAGCGTGAGCTATGAGAAAGCGCCACGCTTCCCGA
AGGGAGAAAGGCGGACAGGTATCCGGTAAGCGGCAGGGTCGGAACAGGAGAGCGCACGAGGGAGCTTCCA
GGGGGAAACGCCTGGTATCTTTATAGTCCTGTCGGGTTTCGCCACCTCTGACTTGAGCGTCGATTTTTGT
GATGCTCGTCAGGGGGGCGGAGCCTATGGAAAAACGCCAGCAACGCGGCCTTTTTACGGTTCCTGGCCTT
TTGCT
Features (pLannotate 1.2.2; 19 found; start..end, strand, type, name):
     30..57      +  repeat_region  AAV2 ITR (fragment): inverted terminal repeat of adeno-associated virus serotype 2 inverted
     86..113     +  repeat_region  AAV2 ITR (fragment): inverted terminal repeat of adeno-associated virus serotype 2 inverted
    167..531     +  promoter       CaMKII promoter (fragment): promoter for the mouse calcium/calmodulin-dependent kinase II α subunit
    539..559     -  misc_feature   MCS (fragment): pBluescript multiple cloning site
    576..1472    +  CDS            miRFP670 (fragment): miRFP670 is a basic (constitutively fluorescent) near ir fluorescent protein published in 2016, derived from Rhodopseudomonas palustris. It has low acid sensitivity. It requires the cofactor biliverdin for fluorescence.
   1482..1922    +  CDS            CALM_PYUSP: Experimental evidence at protein level: Swiss-Prot protein existence level 1. Calmodulin mediates the control of a large number of enzymes, ion channels and other proteins by Ca(2+). Among the enzymes to be stimulated by the calmodulin-Ca(2+) complex are a number of protein kinases and phosphatases. From Pyuridae sp. (Sea squirt).
   1947..2024    +  CDS            MYLK2 (fragment): MYLK2_HUMAN - Experimental evidence at protein level: Swiss-Prot protein existence level 1. Implicated in the level of global muscle contraction and cardiac function. Phosphorylates a specific serine in the N-terminus of a myosin light chain. From Homo sapiens (Human).
   2031..2942    +  CDS            iRFP720: near-infrared fluorescent protein with an emission peak at 720 nm, engineered from a bacterial phytochrome (Shcherbakova and Verkhusha, 2013) derived from Rhodopseudomonas palustris RpBphP2
   2959..3116    +  misc_feature   WPRE (fragment): woodchuck hepatitis virus posttranscriptional regulatory element
   3122..3206    +  misc_feature   WPRE (fragment): woodchuck hepatitis virus posttranscriptional regulatory element
   3205..3270    -  polyA_signal   SV40 poly(A) signal (fragment): SV40 polyadenylation signal
   3343..3483    +  repeat_region  AAV2 ITR: inverted terminal repeat of adeno-associated virus serotype 2 inverted
   3488..3539    -  misc_feature   bom (fragment): basis of mobility region from pBR322
   3558..4013    +  rep_origin     f1 ori (sequence partly withheld): f1 bacteriophage origin of replication; arrow indicates direction of (+) strand synthesis
   4014..4063    -  misc_feature   bom (fragment): basis of mobility region from pBR322
   4165..4200    -  CDS            rop (fragment): Rop protein, which maintains plasmids at low copy number; rop
   4295..4399    +  promoter       AmpR promoter: bla
   4400..5260    +  CDS            AmpR: β-lactamase; bla; confers resistance to ampicillin, carbenicillin, and related antibiotics
   5431..6019    +  rep_origin     ori: high-copy-number ColE1/pMB1/pBR322/pUC origin of replication
