[The description below was written by a language model from this plasmid's Addgene catalogue record and pLannotate feature annotations shown in this document.]
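Description:
pAAV-CaMKII-iGECI is an adeno-associated virus transfer plasmid built on the pAAV-CW3SL backbone for expressing iGECI, a synthetic near-infrared genetically encoded calcium indicator, in mammalian cells. It is propagated in E. coli under ampicillin selection (AmpR with its own promoter) from a ColE1/pUC-type origin, and it also carries an f1 phage origin. The catalogue lists it as low copy and grown in a recombination-reduced strain, a common practice for keeping the repeat-rich AAV ITRs intact. The catalogue gives a total size of 6125 bp, whereas the annotated sequencing result is 6,062 nt. In that record the right-hand AAV2 ITR is annotated in full, but the left one appears only as two short fragments, so the ITR region may be incompletely resolved in the sequence.

Between the ITRs, a compact fragment of the mouse CaMKIIα promoter, generally used to bias expression toward excitatory neurons, drives the roughly 2.4 kb iGECI insert, cloned between NheI and EcoRI sites. The feature table shows the sensor's architecture as a single fusion: miRFP670, followed by calmodulin, a short myosin light chain kinase-derived segment (the type of calmodulin-binding peptide used in calcium sensors), and iRFP720. This layout places two biliverdin-dependent bacterial phytochrome-derived fluorescent proteins on either side of a calcium-responsive module, consistent with a FRET-type readout in which calcium binding changes the relationship between the two fluorophores. Downstream lie truncated WPRE segments, which enhance transcript stability and expression, and a shortened SV40 polyadenylation signal, saving packaging capacity. The plasmid can be used to produce recombinant AAV or transfected directly, and the associated publication concerns in vivo near-infrared calcium imaging.
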