Addgene plasmid #160423: pAAV-CaMKII-iGECI
Purpose: AAV plasmid for CaMKII-driven expression of a genetically-encoded calcium indicator iGECI
Depositing lab: Vladislav Verkhusha. Depositing organization: Albert Einstein College of Medicine. Publication: A near-infrared genetically encoded calcium indicator for in vivo imaging. Shemetov AA, Monakhov MV, Zhang Q, Canton-Josh JE, Kumar M, Chen M, Matlashov ME, Li X, Yang W, Nie L, Shcherbakova DM, Kozorovitskiy Y, Yao J, Ji N, Verkhusha VV. Nat Biotechnol. 2021 Mar;39(3):368-377. doi: 10.1038/s41587-020-0710-1. Epub 2020 Oct 26. PubMed 33106681.
Backbone
  Vector backbone: pAAV-CW3SL
  Backbone size w/o insert (bp): 3755
  Total vector size (bp): 6125
  Vector type: Mammalian Expression, AAV
Growth in bacteria
  Bacterial resistance: Ampicillin, 100 μg/mL
  Growth temperature: 37°C
  Growth strain: NEB Stable
  Copy number: Low Copy
Gene/Insert
  Gene/Insert name: iGECI
  Species: Synthetic
  Insert size (bp): 2394
  Promoter: CaMKII
  Cloning method: Restriction Enzyme; 5′ cloning site NheI (not destroyed); 3′ cloning site EcoRI (not destroyed)
  Sequencing primers: 5′ gagtggcccctagttctg; 3′ tttgtaatccagaggttg
Terms and licenses: Academic/Nonprofit Terms; Industry Terms: Not Available to Industry
How to cite: pAAV-CaMKII-iGECI was a gift from Vladislav Verkhusha (Addgene plasmid # 160423 ; http://n2t.net/addgene:160423 ; RRID:Addgene_160423)
